Addgene plasmid #77012: MATK gRNA (BRDN0001146191)
Purpose: 3rd generation lentiviral gRNA plasmid targeting human MATK
Depositing lab: John Doench & David Root. Depositing organization: Broad Institute. Publication: Optimized sgRNA design to maximize activity and minimize off-target effects of CRISPR-Cas9. Doench JG, Fusi N, Sullender M, Hegde M, Vaimberg EW, Donovan KF, Smith I, Tothova Z, Wilen C, Orchard R, Virgin HW, Listgarten J, Root DE. Nat Biotechnol. 2016 Jan 18. doi: 10.1038/nbt.3437. PubMed 26780180.
Backbone
  Vector backbone: lentiGuide-Puro
  Backbone manufacturer: Zhang Lab (Addgene plasmid # 52963)
  Vector type: Mammalian Expression, Lentiviral, CRISPR
  Selectable markers: Puromycin
Growth in bacteria
  Bacterial resistance: Ampicillin, 100 μg/mL
  Growth temperature: 37°C
  Growth strain: DH5alpha
  Copy number: High Copy
Gene/Insert
  Gene/Insert name: MATK (alt names: MATK; NM_002378.3)
  gRNA/shRNA sequence: CGCGTCAAGCACCACACCAG
  Species: H. sapiens (human)
  Entrez Gene: MATK (a.k.a. CHK, CTK, HHYLTK, HYL, HYLTK, Lsk)
  Promoter: hU6
  Cloning method: Unknown
  Sequencing primers: 5′ U6-F; 3′ pS2-R
Terms and licenses: Academic/Nonprofit Terms; Industry Terms: Not Available to Industry
Depositor comments: The gRNA was designed to target the following Genbank reference sequence(s): NM_002378.3,NM_139354.2,NM_139355.2. Note that this plasmid does NOT contain Cas9. It should be used in conjunction with lentiCas9-Blast (Addgene #52962) or otherwise with cell lines already expressing Cas9. Browse the full kinome gRNA library at http://www.addgene.org/pooled-library/broadgpp-human-kinome/ or visit http://www.broadinstitute.org/rnai/public/ for detailed protocols and information.
How to cite: MATK gRNA (BRDN0001146191) was a gift from John Doench & David Root (Addgene plasmid # 77012 ; http://n2t.net/addgene:77012 ; RRID:Addgene_77012)
