[The description below was written by a language model from this plasmid's Addgene catalogue record and pLannotate feature annotations shown in this document.]
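Description:
MATK gRNA (BRDN0001146191) is a third-generation lentiviral CRISPR guide plasmid built on the lentiGuide-Puro backbone, carrying a single guide RNA directed against human MATK (also known as CHK, CTK, HYL or Lsk). The guide was designed against three MATK reference transcripts and belongs to a human kinome gRNA collection. In bacteria the roughly 8.3 kb plasmid is maintained at high copy through a ColE1/pUC-type origin and selected with ampicillin via the β-lactamase gene. An f1 origin, lac promoter/operator remnants, T3 and T7 promoters and an SV40 origin and polyadenylation signal are also annotated in the backbone.

The transfer cassette is framed by an RSV promoter fused to a truncated HIV-1 5' LTR, which makes genomic RNA production Tat-independent, and a self-inactivating ΔU3 3' LTR. Between them lie the Ψ packaging signal with a partial gag sequence, the Rev response element for nuclear export of the unspliced vector RNA, and a cPPT/CTS element that aids nuclear import. The human U6 RNA polymerase III promoter drives the MATK-specific spacer joined to the Streptococcus pyogenes Cas9 guide scaffold. Downstream, the EF-1α core promoter with its intron A expresses puromycin N-acetyltransferase for selection of transduced mammalian cells, and a WPRE enhances transcript expression.

The plasmid does not encode Cas9, so it is meant to be used with a separate Cas9 lentiviral vector or in cells that already express Cas9. There, the guide directs Cas9 to the MATK locus, typically for gene knockout studies.
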