Features (pLannotate 1.2.2; 29 found; start..end, strand, type, name):
     14..80      +  CDS            small t antigen (fragment): SV40 (simian virus 40) small t antigen
    106..317     +  promoter       EF-1α core promoter: core promoter for human elongation factor EF-1α
    318..1256    +  intron         EF-1α intron A: intron upstream of the start codon of human EF-1α
   1278..1877    +  CDS            PuroR (fragment): puromycin N-acetyltransferase; pac from Streptomyces; confers resistance to puromycin
   1893..2481    +  misc_feature   WPRE: woodchuck hepatitis virus posttranscriptional regulatory element
   2532..2551    +  misc_feature   cPPT/CTS (fragment): central polypurine tract and central termination sequence of HIV-1
   2553..2786    +  LTR            3' LTR (ΔU3): self-inactivating 3' long terminal repeat (LTR) from HIV-1
   2864..2985    +  polyA_signal   SV40 poly(A) signal: SV40 polyadenylation signal
   3025..3160    +  rep_origin     SV40 ori: SV40 origin of replication
   3181..3199    -  promoter       T7 promoter: promoter for bacteriophage T7 RNA polymerase
   3207..3362    +  CDS            lacZα (fragment): LacZα fragment of β-galactosidase; lacZ fragment
   3367..3795    +  rep_origin     f1 ori (sequence partly withheld): f1 bacteriophage origin of replication; arrow indicates direction of (+) strand synthesis
   3848..3952    +  promoter       AmpR promoter: bla
   3953..4813    +  CDS            AmpR: β-lactamase; bla; confers resistance to ampicillin, carbenicillin, and related antibiotics
   4984..5572    +  rep_origin     ori: high-copy-number ColE1/pMB1/pBR322/pUC origin of replication
   5755..5847    +  CDS            lacI (fragment): lac repressor; lacI; The lac repressor binds to the lac operator to inhibit transcription in E. coli. This inhibition can be relieved by adding lactose or isopropyl-β-D-thiogalactopyranoside (IPTG).
   5860..5881    +  protein_bind   CAP binding site: CAP binding activates transcription in the presence of cAMP. E. coli catabolite activator protein
   5896..5926    +  promoter       lac promoter: promoter for the E. coli lac operon
   5934..5950    +  protein_bind   lac operator: The lac repressor binds to the lac operator to inhibit transcription in E. coli. This inhibition can be relieved by adding lactose or isopropyl-β-D-thiogalactopyranoside (IPTG). lac repressor encoded by lacI
   5995..6013    +  promoter       T3 promoter: promoter for bacteriophage T3 RNA polymerase
   6041..6267    +  promoter       RSV promoter: Rous sarcoma virus enhancer/promoter
   6268..6448    +  LTR            5' LTR (truncated): truncated 5' long terminal repeat (LTR) from HIV-1
   6495..6620    +  misc_feature   HIV-1 Ψ: packaging signal of human immunodeficiency virus type 1
   6604..6967    +  CDS            HIV-1 gag (fragment): gag protein from human immunodeficiency virus 1; gag
   7113..7346    +  misc_feature   RRE: The Rev response element (RRE) of HIV-1 allows for Rev-dependent mRNA export from the nucleus to the cytoplasm.
   7723..7749    +  CDS            Rev (fragment): human immunodeficiency virus 1 (HIV-1) Rev protein; rev; enhances nuclear export of unspliced and incompletely spliced viral mRNAs
   7753..7993    +  promoter       U6 promoter: RNA polymerase III promoter for human U6 snRNA
   8023..8098    +  misc_RNA       gRNA scaffold: guide RNA scaffold for the Streptococcus pyogenes CRISPR/Cas9 system
   8154..8271    +  misc_feature   cPPT/CTS: central polypurine tract and central termination sequence of HIV-1
>Addgene plasmid #77012 | MATK gRNA (BRDN0001146191) | addgene full sequence | sequence record 186944 | Addgene Assembled Sequence
CCCGGGTGCAAAGATGGATAAAGTTTTAAACAGAGAGGAATCTTTGCAGCTAATGGACCTTCTAGGTCTT
GAAAGGAGTGGGAATTGGCTCCGGTGCCCGTCAGTGGGCAGAGCGCACATCGCCCACAGTCCCCGAGAAG
TTGGGGGGAGGGGTCGGCAATTGATCCGGTGCCTAGAGAAGGTGGCGCGGGGTAAACTGGGAAAGTGATG
TCGTGTACTGGCTCCGCCTTTTTCCCGAGGGTGGGGGAGAACCGTATATAAGTGCAGTAGTCGCCGTGAA
CGTTCTTTTTCGCAACGGGTTTGCCGCCAGAACACAGGTAAGTGCCGTGTGTGGTTCCCGCGGGCCTGGC
CTCTTTACGGGTTATGGCCCTTGCGTGCCTTGAATTACTTCCACCTGGCTGCAGTACGTGATTCTTGATC
CCGAGCTTCGGGTTGGAAGTGGGTGGGAGAGTTCGAGGCCTTGCGCTTAAGGAGCCCCTTCGCCTCGTGC
TTGAGTTGAGGCCTGGCCTGGGCGCTGGGGCCGCCGCGTGCGAATCTGGTGGCACCTTCGCGCCTGTCTC
GCTGCTTTCGATAAGTCTCTAGCCATTTAAAATTTTTGATGACCTGCTGCGACGCTTTTTTTCTGGCAAG
ATAGTCTTGTAAATGCGGGCCAAGATCTGCACACTGGTATTTCGGTTTTTGGGGCCGCGGGCGGCGACGG
GGCCCGTGCGTCCCAGCGCACATGTTCGGCGAGGCGGGGCCTGCGAGCGCGGCCACCGAGAATCGGACGG
GGGTAGTCTCAAGCTGGCCGGCCTGCTCTGGTGCCTGGCCTCGCGCCGCCGTGTATCGCCCCGCCCTGGG
CGGCAAGGCTGGCCCGGTCGGCACCAGTTGCGTGAGCGGAAAGATGGCCGCTTCCCGGCCCTGCTGCAGG
GAGCTCAAAATGGAGGACGCGGCGCTCGGGAGAGCGGGCGGGTGAGTCACCCACACAAAGGAAAAGGGCC
TTTCCGTCCTCAGCCGTCGCTTCATGTGACTCCACGGAGTACCGGGCGCCGTCCAGGCACCTCGATTAGT
TCTCGAGCTTTTGGAGTACGTCGTCTTTAGGTTGGGGGGAGGGGTTTTATGCGATGGAGTTTCCCCACAC
TGAGTGGGTGGAGACTGAAGTTAGGCCAGCTTGGCACTTGATGTAATTCTCCTTGGAATTTGCCCTTTTT
GAGTTTGGATCTTGGTTCATTCTCAAGCCTCAGACAGTGGTTCAAAGTTTTTTTCTTCCATTTCAGGTGT
CGTGACGTACGGCCACCATGACCGAGTACAAGCCCACGGTGCGCCTCGCCACCCGCGACGACGTCCCCAG
GGCCGTACGCACCCTCGCCGCCGCGTTCGCCGACTACCCCGCCACGCGCCACACCGTCGATCCGGACCGC
CACATCGAGCGGGTCACCGAGCTGCAAGAACTCTTCCTCACGCGCGTCGGGCTCGACATCGGCAAGGTGT
GGGTCGCGGACGACGGCGCCGCCGTGGCGGTCTGGACCACGCCGGAGAGCGTCGAAGCGGGGGCGGTGTT
CGCCGAGATCGGCCCGCGCATGGCCGAGTTGAGCGGTTCCCGGCTGGCCGCGCAGCAACAGATGGAAGGC
CTCCTGGCGCCGCACCGGCCCAAGGAGCCCGCGTGGTTCCTGGCCACCGTCGGAGTCTCGCCCGACCACC
AGGGCAAGGGTCTGGGCAGCGCCGTCGTGCTCCCCGGAGTGGAGGCGGCCGAGCGCGCCGGGGTGCCCGC
CTTCCTGGAGACCTCCGCGCCCCGCAACCTCCCCTTCTACGAGCGGCTCGGCTTCACCGTCACCGCCGAC
GTCGAGGTGCCCGAAGGACCGCGCACCTGGTGCATGACCCGCAAGCCCGGTGCCTGAACGCGTTAAGTCG
ACAATCAACCTCTGGATTACAAAATTTGTGAAAGATTGACTGGTATTCTTAACTATGTTGCTCCTTTTAC
GCTATGTGGATACGCTGCTTTAATGCCTTTGTATCATGCTATTGCTTCCCGTATGGCTTTCATTTTCTCC
TCCTTGTATAAATCCTGGTTGCTGTCTCTTTATGAGGAGTTGTGGCCCGTTGTCAGGCAACGTGGCGTGG
TGTGCACTGTGTTTGCTGACGCAACCCCCACTGGTTGGGGCATTGCCACCACCTGTCAGCTCCTTTCCGG
GACTTTCGCTTTCCCCCTCCCTATTGCCACGGCGGAACTCATCGCCGCCTGCCTTGCCCGCTGCTGGACA
GGGGCTCGGCTGTTGGGCACTGACAATTCCGTGGTGTTGTCGGGGAAATCATCGTCCTTTCCTTGGCTGC
TCGCCTGTGTTGCCACCTGGATTCTGCGCGGGACGTCCTTCTGCTACGTCCCTTCGGCCCTCAATCCAGC
GGACCTTCCTTCCCGCGGCCTGCTGCCGGCTCTGCGGCCTCTTCCGCGTCTTCGCCTTCGCCCTCAGACG
AGTCGGATCTCCCTTTGGGCCGCCTCCCCGCGTCGACTTTAAGACCAATGACTTACAAGGCAGCTGTAGA
TCTTAGCCACTTTTTAAAAGAAAAGGGGGGACTGGAAGGGCTAATTCACTCCCAACGAAGACAAGATCTG
CTTTTTGCTTGTACTGGGTCTCTCTGGTTAGACCAGATCTGAGCCTGGGAGCTCTCTGGCTAACTAGGGA
ACCCACTGCTTAAGCCTCAATAAAGCTTGCCTTGAGTGCTTCAAGTAGTGTGTGCCCGTCTGTTGTGTGA
CTCTGGTAACTAGAGATCCCTCAGACCCTTTTAGTCAGTGTGGAAAATCTCTAGCAGTACGTATAGTAGT
TCATGTCATCTTATTATTCAGTATTTATAACTTGCAAAGAAATGAATATCAGAGAGTGAGAGGAACTTGT
TTATTGCAGCTTATAATGGTTACAAATAAAGCAATAGCATCACAAATTTCACAAATAAAGCATTTTTTTC
ACTGCATTCTAGTTGTGGTTTGTCCAAACTCATCAATGTATCTTATCATGTCTGGCTCTAGCTATCCCGC
CCCTAACTCCGCCCATCCCGCCCCTAACTCCGCCCAGTTCCGCCCATTCTCCGCCCCATGGCTGACTAAT
TTTTTTTATTTATGCAGAGGCCGAGGCCGCCTCGGCCTCTGAGCTATTCCAGAAGTAGTGAGGAGGCTTT
TTTGGAGGCCTAGGGACGTACCCAATTCGCCCTATAGTGAGTCGTATTACGCGCGCTCACTGGCCGTCGT
TTTACAACGTCGTGACTGGGAAAACCCTGGCGTTACCCAACTTAATCGCCTTGCAGCACATCCCCCTTTC
GCCAGCTGGCGTAATAGCGAAGAGGCCCGCACCGATCGCCCTTCCCAACAGTTGCGCAGCCTGAATGGCG
AATGGG
[124 nt withheld, positions 3367-3490]
C
[91 nt withheld, positions 3492-3582]
A
[49 nt withheld, positions 3584-3632]
CCTTTGACGTTGGAGTCCACGTTCTTT
[37 nt withheld, positions 3660-3696]
ACCCTATCTCGGTCTATTCTTTTGATTTATAAGGGATTTTGCCGATTTCGGCCTATTGGTTAAAAAATGA
GCTGATTTAACAAAAATTTAACGCGAATTTTAACAAAATATTAACGCTTACAATTTAGGTGGCACTTTTC
GGGGAAATGTGCGCGGAACCCCTATTTGTTTATTTTTCTAAATACATTCAAATATGTATCCGCTCATGAG
ACAATAACCCTGATAAATGCTTCAATAATATTGAAAAAGGAAGAGTATGAGTATTCAACATTTCCGTGTC
GCCCTTATTCCCTTTTTTGCGGCATTTTGCCTTCCTGTTTTTGCTCACCCAGAAACGCTGGTGAAAGTAA
AAGATGCTGAAGATCAGTTGGGTGCACGAGTGGGTTACATCGAACTGGATCTCAACAGCGGTAAGATCCT
TGAGAGTTTTCGCCCCGAAGAACGTTTTCCAATGATGAGCACTTTTAAAGTTCTGCTATGTGGCGCGGTA
TTATCCCGTATTGACGCCGGGCAAGAGCAACTCGGTCGCCGCATACACTATTCTCAGAATGACTTGGTTG
AGTACTCACCAGTCACAGAAAAGCATCTTACGGATGGCATGACAGTAAGAGAATTATGCAGTGCTGCCAT
AACCATGAGTGATAACACTGCGGCCAACTTACTTCTGACAACGATCGGAGGACCGAAGGAGCTAACCGCT
TTTTTGCACAACATGGGGGATCATGTAACTCGCCTTGATCGTTGGGAACCGGAGCTGAATGAAGCCATAC
CAAACGACGAGCGTGACACCACGATGCCTGTAGCAATGGCAACAACGTTGCGCAAACTATTAACTGGCGA
ACTACTTACTCTAGCTTCCCGGCAACAATTAATAGACTGGATGGAGGCGGATAAAGTTGCAGGACCACTT
CTGCGCTCGGCCCTTCCGGCTGGCTGGTTTATTGCTGATAAATCTGGAGCCGGTGAGCGTGGGTCTCGCG
GTATCATTGCAGCACTGGGGCCAGATGGTAAGCCCTCCCGTATCGTAGTTATCTACACGACGGGGAGTCA
GGCAACTATGGATGAACGAAATAGACAGATCGCTGAGATAGGTGCCTCACTGATTAAGCATTGGTAACTG
TCAGACCAAGTTTACTCATATATACTTTAGATTGATTTAAAACTTCATTTTTAATTTAAAAGGATCTAGG
TGAAGATCCTTTTTGATAATCTCATGACCAAAATCCCTTAACGTGAGTTTTCGTTCCACTGAGCGTCAGA
CCCCGTAGAAAAGATCAAAGGATCTTCTTGAGATCCTTTTTTTCTGCGCGTAATCTGCTGCTTGCAAACA
AAAAAACCACCGCTACCAGCGGTGGTTTGTTTGCCGGATCAAGAGCTACCAACTCTTTTTCCGAAGGTAA
CTGGCTTCAGCAGAGCGCAGATACCAAATACTGTTCTTCTAGTGTAGCCGTAGTTAGGCCACCACTTCAA
GAACTCTGTAGCACCGCCTACATACCTCGCTCTGCTAATCCTGTTACCAGTGGCTGCTGCCAGTGGCGAT
AAGTCGTGTCTTACCGGGTTGGACTCAAGACGATAGTTACCGGATAAGGCGCAGCGGTCGGGCTGAACGG
GGGGTTCGTGCACACAGCCCAGCTTGGAGCGAACGACCTACACCGAACTGAGATACCTACAGCGTGAGCT
ATGAGAAAGCGCCACGCTTCCCGAAGGGAGAAAGGCGGACAGGTATCCGGTAAGCGGCAGGGTCGGAACA
GGAGAGCGCACGAGGGAGCTTCCAGGGGGAAACGCCTGGTATCTTTATAGTCCTGTCGGGTTTCGCCACC
TCTGACTTGAGCGTCGATTTTTGTGATGCTCGTCAGGGGGGCGGAGCCTATGGAAAAACGCCAGCAACGC
GGCCTTTTTACGGTTCCTGGCCTTTTGCTGGCCTTTTGCTCACATGTTCTTTCCTGCGTTATCCCCTGAT
TCTGTGGATAACCGTATTACCGCCTTTGAGTGAGCTGATACCGCTCGCCGCAGCCGAACGACCGAGCGCA
GCGAGTCAGTGAGCGAGGAAGCGGAAGAGCGCCCAATACGCAAACCGCCTCTCCCCGCGCGTTGGCCGAT
TCATTAATGCAGCTGGCACGACAGGTTTCCCGACTGGAAAGCGGGCAGTGAGCGCAACGCAATTAATGTG
AGTTAGCTCACTCATTAGGCACCCCAGGCTTTACACTTTATGCTTCCGGCTCGTATGTTGTGTGGAATTG
TGAGCGGATAACAATTTCACACAGGAAACAGCTATGACCATGATTACGCCAAGCGCGCAATTAACCCTCA
CTAAAGGGAACAAAAGCTGGAGCTGCAAGCTTAATGTAGTCTTATGCAATACTCTTGTAGTCTTGCAACA
TGGTAACGATGAGTTAGCAACATGCCTTACAAGGAGAGAAAAAGCACCGTGCATGCCGATTGGTGGAAGT
AAGGTGGTACGATCGTGCCTTATTAGGAAGGCAACAGACGGGTCTGACATGGATTGGACGAACCACTGAA
TTGCCGCATTGCAGAGATATTGTATTTAAGTGCCTAGCTCGATACATAAACGGGTCTCTCTGGTTAGACC
AGATCTGAGCCTGGGAGCTCTCTGGCTAACTAGGGAACCCACTGCTTAAGCCTCAATAAAGCTTGCCTTG
AGTGCTTCAAGTAGTGTGTGCCCGTCTGTTGTGTGACTCTGGTAACTAGAGATCCCTCAGACCCTTTTAG
TCAGTGTGGAAAATCTCTAGCAGTGGCGCCCGAACAGGGACTTGAAAGCGAAAGGGAAACCAGAGGAGCT
CTCTCGACGCAGGACTCGGCTTGCTGAAGCGCGCACGGCAAGAGGCGAGGGGCGGCGACTGGTGAGTACG
CCAAAAATTTTGACTAGCGGAGGCTAGAAGGAGAGAGATGGGTGCGAGAGCGTCAGTATTAAGCGGGGGA
GAATTAGATCGCGATGGGAAAAAATTCGGTTAAGGCCAGGGGGAAAGAAAAAATATAAATTAAAACATAT
AGTATGGGCAAGCAGGGAGCTAGAACGATTCGCAGTTAATCCTGGCCTGTTAGAAACATCAGAAGGCTGT
AGACAAATACTGGGACAGCTACAACCATCCCTTCAGACAGGATCAGAAGAACTTAGATCATTATATAATA
CAGTAGCAACCCTCTATTGTGTGCATCAAAGGATAGAGATAAAAGACACCAAGGAAGCTTTAGACAAGAT
AGAGGAAGAGCAAAACAAAAGTAAGACCACCGCACAGCAAGCGGCCGCTGATCTTCAGACCTGGAGGAGG
AGATATGAGGGACAATTGGAGAAGTGAATTATATAAATATAAAGTAGTAAAAATTGAACCATTAGGAGTA
GCACCCACCAAGGCAAAGAGAAGAGTGGTGCAGAGAGAAAAAAGAGCAGTGGGAATAGGAGCTTTGTTCC
TTGGGTTCTTGGGAGCAGCAGGAAGCACTATGGGCGCAGCGTCAATGACGCTGACGGTACAGGCCAGACA
ATTATTGTCTGGTATAGTGCAGCAGCAGAACAATTTGCTGAGGGCTATTGAGGCGCAACAGCATCTGTTG
CAACTCACAGTCTGGGGCATCAAGCAGCTCCAGGCAAGAATCCTGGCTGTGGAAAGATACCTAAAGGATC
AACAGCTCCTGGGGATTTGGGGTTGCTCTGGAAAACTCATTTGCACCACTGCTGTGCCTTGGAATGCTAG
TTGGAGTAATAAATCTCTGGAACAGATTTGGAATCACACGACCTGGATGGAGTGGGACAGAGAAATTAAC
AATTACACAAGCTTAATACACTCCTTAATTGAAGAATCGCAAAACCAGCAAGAAAAGAATGAACAAGAAT
TATTGGAATTAGATAAATGGGCAAGTTTGTGGAATTGGTTTAACATAACAAATTGGCTGTGGTATATAAA
ATTATTCATAATGATAGTAGGAGGCTTGGTAGGTTTAAGAATAGTTTTTGCTGTACTTTCTATAGTGAAT
AGAGTTAGGCAGGGATATTCACCATTATCGTTTCAGACCCACCTCCCAACCCCGAGGGGACCCAGAGAGG
GCCTATTTCCCATGATTCCTTCATATTTGCATATACGATACAAGGCTGTTAGAGAGATAATTAGAATTAA
TTTGACTGTAAACACAAAGATATTAGTACAAAATACGTGACGTAGAAAGTAATAATTTCTTGGGTAGTTT
GCAGTTTTAAAATTATGTTTTAAAATGGACTATCATATGCTTACCGTAACTTGAAAGTATTTCGATTTCT
TGGCTTTATATATCTTGTGGAAAGGACGAAACACCGCGCGTCAAGCACCACACCAGGTTTTAGAGCTAGA
AATAGCAAGTTAAAATAAGGCTAGTCCGTTATCAACTTGAAAAAGTGGCACCGAGTCGGTGCTTTTTTAA
GCTTGGCGTAACTAGATCTTGAGACAAATGGCAGTATTCATCCACAATTTTAAAAGAAAAGGGGGGATTG
GGGGGTACAGTGCAGGGGAAAGAATAGTAGACATAATAGCAACAGACATACAAACTAAAGAATTACAAAA
ACAAATTACAAAAATTCAAAATTTTCGGGTTTATTACAGGGACAGCAGAGATCCACTTTGGCGCCGGCTC
GAGGGGG
