>Addgene plasmid #77012 | MATK gRNA (BRDN0001146191) | depositor partial sequence | sequence record 144472 | Target Sequence
CGCGTCAAGCACCACACCAG
