>Addgene plasmid #77012 | MATK gRNA (BRDN0001146191) | addgene partial sequence | sequence record 186943 | hU6-F
AGAAAGTAATAATTTCTTGGGTAGTTTGCAGTTTTAAAATTATGTTTTAAAATGGACTATCATATGCTTA
CCGTAACTTGAAAGTATTTCGATTTCTTGGCTTTATATATCTTGTGGAAAGGACGAAACACCGCGCGTCA
AGCACCACACCAGGTTTTAGAGCTAGAAATAGCAAGTTAAAATAAGGCTAGTCCGTTATCAACTTGAAAA
AGTGGCACCGAGTCGGTGCTTTTTTAAGCTTGGCGTAACTAGATCTTGAGACAAATGGCAGTATTCATCC
ACAATTTTAAAAGAAAAGGGGGGATTGGGGGGTACAGTGCAGGGGAAAGAATAGTAGACATAATAGCAAC
AGACATACAAACTAAAGAATTACAAAAACAAATTACAAAAATTCAAAATTTTCGGGTTTATTACAGGGAC
AGCAGAGATCCACTTTGGCGCCGGCTCGAGGGGGCCCGGGTGCAAAGATGGATAAAGTTTTAAACAGAGA
GGAATCTTTGCAGCTAATGGACCTTCTAGGTCTTGAAAGGAGTGGGAATTGGCTCCGGTGCCCGTCAGTG
GGCAGAGCGC
